>Addgene plasmid #98284 | pirespuro2-CD86-mEos2 | addgene full sequence | sequence record 182021 | Addgene NGS Results
TGTACGGGCCAGATATACGCGTTGACATTGATTATTGACTAGTTATTAATAGTAATCAATTACGGGGTCA
TTAGTTCATAGCCCATATATGGAGTTCCGCGTTACATAACTTACGGTAAATGGCCCGCCTGGCTGACCGC
CCAACGACCCCCGCCCATTGACGTCAATAATGACGTATGTTCCCATAGTAACGCCAATAGGGACTTTCCA
TTGACGTCAATGGGTGGAGTATTTACGGTAAACTGCCCACTTGGCAGTACATCAAGTGTATCATATGCCA
AGTACGCCCCCTATTGACGTCAATGACGGTAAATGGCCCGCCTGGCATTATGCCCAGTACATGACCTTAT
GGGACTTTCCTACTTGGCAGTACATCTACGTATTAGTCATCGCTATTACCATGGTGATGCGGTTTTGGCA
GTACATCAATGGGCGTGGATAGCGGTTTGACTCACGGGGATTTCCAAGTCTCCACCCCATTGACGTCAAT
GGGAGTTTGTTTTGGCACCAAAATCAACGGGACTTTCCAAAATGTCGTAACAACTCCGCCCCATTGACGC
AAATGGGCGGTAGGCGTGTACGGTGGGAGGTCTATATAAGCAGAGCTGGTTTAGTGAACCGTCAGATCCG
CTAGCTAATCTCGAGATGCTAGCGCCACCATGGGACTGAGTAACATTCTCTTTGTGATGGCCTTCCTGCT
CTCTGGTGCTGCTCCTCTGAAGATTCAAGCTTATTTCAATGAGACTGCAGACCTGCCATGCCAATTTGCA
AACTCTCAAAACCAAAGCCTGAGTGAGCTAGTAGTATTTTGGCAGGACCAGGAAAACTTGGTTCTGAATG
AGGTATACTTAGGCAAAGAGAAATTTGACAGTGTTCATTCCAAGTATATGGGCCGCACAAGTTTTGATTC
GGACAGTTGGACCCTGAGACTTCACAATCTTCAGATCAAGGACAAGGGCTTGTATCAATGTATCATCCAT
CACAAAAAGCCCACAGGAATGATTCGCATCCACCAGATGAATTCTGAACTGTCAGTGCTTGCTAACTTCA
GTCAACCTGAAATAGTACCAATTTCTAATATAACAGAAAATGTGTACATAAATTTGACCTGCTCATCTAT
ACACGGTTACCCAGAACCTAAGAAGATGAGTGTTTTGCTAAGAACCAAGAATTCAACTATCGAGTATGAT
GGTATTATGCAGAAATCTCAAGATAATGTCACAGAACTGTACGACGTTTCCATCAGCTTGTCTGTTTCAT
TCCCTGATGTTACGAGCAATATGACCATCTTCTGTATTCTGGAAACTGACAAGACGCGGCTTTTATCTTC
ACCTTTCTCTATAGAGCTTGAGGACCCTCAGCCTCCCCCAGACCACATTCCTTGGATTACAGCTGTACTT
CCAACAGTTATTATATGTGTGATGGTTTTCTGTCTAATTCTATGGAAATGGAAGAAGAAGAAGCGGCCTC
GCAACTCTTATAAATGTGGAACCAACACAATGGAGAGGGAAGAGAGTGAACAGACCAAGAAAAGAGAAAA
AATCCATATACCTGAAAGATCTGATGAAACCCAGCGTGTTTTTAAAAGTTCGAAGACATCTTCATGCGAC
AAAAGTGATACATGTTTTGGAGGCGGACCGGTGCCCCAGTGGGAGGGATTCGCTGCGCTGCTGGCAACCC
CGGTCGCTACTATGTCTGCTATCAAGCCAGACATGAAGATCAAGTTGAGAATGGAAGGTAACGTTAACGG
TCACCACTTCGTTATCGACGGTGACGGTACTGGTAAGCCATTCGAAGGTAAGCAATCTATGGACTTGGAA
GTTAAGGAAGGTGGTCCATTGCCATTCGCTTTCGACATCTTGACTACTGCTTTCCACTACGGTAACAGAG
TTTTCGCTAAGTACCCAGACAACATCCAAGACTACTTCAAGCAATCTTTCCCAAAGGGTTACTCTTGGGA
AAGATCTTTGACTTTCGAAGACGGTGGTATCTGTATCGCTAGAAACGACATCACTATGGAAGGTGACACT
TTCTACAACAAGGTTAGATTCTACGGTACTAACTTCCCAGCTAACGGTCCAGTTATGCAAAAGAAGACTT
TGAAGTGGGAACCATCTACTGAAAAGATGTACGTTAGAGACGGTGTTTTGACTGGTGACATCCACATGGC
TTTGTTGTTGGAAGGTAACGCTCACTACAGATGTGACTTCAGAACTACTTACAAGGCTAAGGAAAAGGGT
GTTAAGTTGCCAGGTTACCACTTCGTTGACCACTGTATCGAAATCTTGTCTCACGACAAGGACTACAACA
AGGTTAAGTTGTACGAACACGCTGTTGCTCACTCTGGTTTGCCAGACAACGCTAGAAGATAAAGCGGCCG
CATAGATAACTGATCCAGTGTGCTGGAATTAATTCGCTGTCTGCGAGGGCCAGCTGTTGGGGTGAGTACT
CCCTCTCAAAAGCGGGCATGACTTCTGCGCTAAGATTGTCAGTTTCCAAAAACGAGGAGGATTTGATATT
CACCTGGCCCGCGGTGATGCCTTTGAGGGTGGCCGCGTCCATCTGGTCAGAAAAGACAATCTTTTTGTTG
TCAAGCTTGAGGTGTGGCAGGCTTGAGATCTGGCCATACACTTGAGTGACAATGACATCCACTTTGCCTT
TCTCTCCACAGGTGTCCACTCCCAGGTCCAACTGCAGGTCGAGCATGCATCTAGGGCGGCCAATTCCGCC
CCTCTCCCCCCCCCCCCTAACGTTACTGGCCGAAGCCGCTTGGAATAAGGCCGGTGTGCGTTTGTCTATA
TGTTATTTTCCACCATATTGCCGTCTTTTGGCAATGTGAGGGCCCGGAAACCTGGCCCTGTCTTCTTGAC
GAGCATTCCTAGGGGTCTTTCCCCTCTCGCCAAAGGAATGCAAGGTCTGTTGAATGTCGTGAAGGAAGCA
GTTCCTCTGGAAGCTTCTTGAAGACAAACAACGTCTGTAGCGACCCTTTGCAGGCAGCGGAACCCCCCAC
CTGGCGACAGGTGCCTCTGCGGCCAAAAGCCACGTGTATAAGATACACCTGCAAAGGCGGCACAACCCCA
GTGCCACGTTGTGAGTTGGATAGTTGTGGAAAGAGTCAAATGGCTCTCCTCAAGCGTATTCAACAAGGGG
CTGAAGGATGCCCAGAAGGTACCCCATTGTATGGGATCTGATCTGGGGCCTCGGTGCACATGCTTTACAT
GTGTTTAGTCGAGGTTAAAAAAACGTCTAGGCCCCCCGAACCACGGGGACGTGGTTTTCCTTTGAAAAAC
ACGATGATAAGCTTGCCACAACCCACAAGGAGACGACCTTCCATGACCGAGTACAAGCCCACGGTGCGCC
TCGCCACCCGCGACGACGTCCCCCGGGCCGTACGCACCCTCGCCGCCGCGTTCGCCGACTACCCCGCCAC
GCGCCACACCGTCGACCCGGACCGCCACATCGAGCGGGTCACCGAGCTGCAAGAACTCTTCCTCACGCGC
GTCGGGCTCGACATCGGCAAGGTGTGGGTCGCGGACGACGGCGCCGCGGTGGCGGTCTGGACCACGCCGG
AGAGCGTCGAAGCGGGGGCGGTGTTCGCCGAGATCGGCCCGCGCATGGCCGAGTTGAGCGGTTCCCGGCT
GGCCGCGCAGCAACAGATGGAAGGCCTCCTGGCGCCGCACCGGCCCAAGGAGCCCGCGTGGTTCCTGGCC
ACCGTCGGCGTCTCGCCCGACCACCAGGGCAAGGGTCTGGGCAGCGCCGTCGTGCTCCCCGGAGTGGAGG
CGGCCGAGCGCGCCGGGGTGCCCGCCTTCCTGGAGACCTCCGCGCCCCGCAACCTCCCCTTCTACGAGCG
GCTCGGCTTCACCGTCACCGCCGACGTCGAGGTGCCCGAAGGACCGCGCACCTGGTGCATGACCCGCAAG
CCCGGTGCCTGACGCCCGCCCCACGACCCGCAGCGCCCGACCGAAAGGAGCGCACGACCCCATGGCTCCG
ACCGAAGCCACCCGGGGCGGCCCCGCCGACCCCGCACCCGCCCCCGAGGCCCACCGACTCTAGAGCTCGC
TGATCAGCCTCGACTGTGCCTTCTAGTTGCCAGCCATCTGTTGTTTGCCCCTCCCCCGTGCCTTCCTTGA
CCCTGGAAGGTGCCACTCCCACTGTCCTTTCCTAATAAAATGAGGAAATTGCATCGCATTGTCTGAGTAG
GTGTCATTCTATTCTGGGGGGTGGGGTGGGGCAGGACAGCAAGGGGGAGGATTGGGAAGACAATAGCAGG
CATGCTGGGGATGCGGTGGGCTCTATGGCTTCTGAGGCGGAAAGAACCAGCTGGGGCTCGAGTGCATTCT
AGTTGTGGTTTGTCCAAACTCATCAATGTATCTTATCATGTCTGTATACCGTCGACCTCTAGCTAGAGCT
TGGCGTAATCATGGTCATAGCTGTTTCCTGTGTGAAATTGTTATCCGCTCACAATTCCACACAACATACG
AGCCGGAAGCATAAAGTGTAAAGCCTGGGGTGCCTAATGAGTGAGCTAACTCACATTAATTGCGTTGCGC
TCACTGCCCGCTTTCCAGTCGGGAAACCTGTCGTGCCAGCTGCATTAATGAATCGGCCAACGCGCGGGGA
GAGGCGGTTTGCGTATTGGGCGCTCTTCCGCTTCCTCGCTCACTGACTCGCTGCGCTCGGTCGTTCGGCT
GCGGCGAGCGGTATCAGCTCACTCAAAGGCGGTAATACGGTTATCCACAGAATCAGGGGATAACGCAGGA
AAGAACATGTGAGCAAAAGGCCAGCAAAAGGCCAGGAACCGTAAAAAGGCCGCGTTGCTGGCGTTTTTCC
ATAGGCTCCGCCCCCCTGACGAGCATCACAAAAATCGACGCTCAAGTCAGAGGTGGCGAAACCCGACAGG
ACTATAAAGATACCAGGCGTTTCCCCCTGGAAGCTCCCTCGTGCGCTCTCCTGTTCCGACCCTGCCGCTT
ACCGGATACCTGTCCGCCTTTCTCCCTTCGGGAAGCGTGGCGCTTTCTCATAGCTCACGCTGTAGGTATC
TCAGTTCGGTGTAGGTCGTTCGCTCCAAGCTGGGCTGTGTGCACGAACCCCCCGTTCAGCCCGACCGCTG
CGCCTTATCCGGTAACTATCGTCTTGAGTCCAACCCGGTAAGACACGACTTATCGCCACTGGCAGCAGCC
ACTGGTAACAGGATTAGCAGAGCGAGGTATGTAGGCGGTGCTACAGAGTTCTTGAAGTGGTGGCCTAACT
ACGGCTACACTAGAAGAACAGTATTTGGTATCTGCGCTCTGCTGAAGCCAGTTACCTTCGGAAAAAGAGT
TGGTAGCTCTTGATCCGGCAAACAAACCACCGCTGGTAGCGGTGGTTTTTTTGTTTGCAAGCAGCAGATT
ACGCGCAGAAAAAAAGGATCTCAAGAAGATCCTTTGATCTTTTCTACGGGGTCTGACGCTCAGTGGAACG
AAAACTCACGTTAAGGGATTTTGGTCATGAGATTATCAAAAAGGATCTTCACCTAGATCCTTTTAAATTA
AAAATGAAGTTTTAAATCAATCTAAAGTATATATGAGTAAACTTGGTCTGACAGTTACCAATGCTTAATC
AGTGAGGCACCTATCTCAGCGATCTGTCTATTTCGTTCATCCATAGTTGCCTGACTCCCCGTCGTGTAGA
TAACTACGATACGGGAGGGCTTACCATCTGGCCCCAGTGCTGCAATGATACCGCGAGACCCACGCTCACC
GGCTCCAGATTTATCAGCAATAAACCAGCCAGCCGGAAGGGCCGAGCGCAGAAGTGGTCCTGCAACTTTA
TCCGCCTCCATCCAGTCTATTAATTGTTGCCGGGAAGCTAGAGTAAGTAGTTCGCCAGTTAATAGTTTGC
GCAACGTTGTTGCCATTGCTACAGGCATCGTGGTGTCACGCTCGTCGTTTGGTATGGCTTCATTCAGCTC
CGGTTCCCAACGATCAAGGCGAGTTACATGATCCCCCATGTTGTGCAAAAAAGCGGTTAGCTCCTTCGGT
CCTCCGATCGTTGTCAGAAGTAAGTTGGCCGCAGTGTTATCACTCATGGTTATGGCAGCACTGCATAATT
CTCTTACTGTCATGCCATCCGTAAGATGCTTTTCTGTGACTGGTGAGTACTCAACCAAGTCATTCTGAGA
ATAGTGTATGCGGCGACCGAGTTGCTCTTGCCCGGCGTCAATACGGGATAATACCGCGCCACATAGCAGA
ACTTTAAAAGTGCTCATCATTGGAAAACGTTCTTCGGGGCGAAAACTCTCAAGGATCTTACCGCTGTTGA
GATCCAGTTCGATGTAACCCACTCGTGCACCCAACTGATCTTCAGCATCTTTTACTTTCACCAGCGTTTC
TGGGTGAGCAAAAACAGGAAGGCAAAATGCCGCAAAAAAGGGAATAAGGGCGACACGGAAATGTTGAATA
CTCATACTCTTCCTTTTTCAATATTATTGAAGCATTTATCAGGGTTATTGTCTCATGAGCGGATACATAT
TTGAATGTATTTAGAAAAATAAACAAATAGGGGTTCCGCGCACATTTCCCCGAAAAGTGCCACCTGACGT
CGACGGATCGGGAGATCTCCCGATCCCCTATGGTGCACTCTCAGTACAATCTGCTCTGATGCCGCATAGT
TAAGCCAGTATCTGCTCCCTGCTTGTGTGTTGGAGGTCGCTGAGTAGTGCGCGAGCAAAATTTAAGCTAC
AACAAGGCAAGGCTTGACCGACAATTGCATGAAGAATCTGCTTAGGGTTAGGCGTTTTGCGCTGCTTCGC
GA
Features (pLannotate 1.2.2; 19 found; start..end, strand, type, name):
     24..403     +  enhancer       CMV enhancer: human cytomegalovirus immediate early enhancer
    404..607     +  promoter       CMV promoter: human cytomegalovirus (CMV) immediate early promoter
    645..1628    +  CDS            CD86: CD86_HUMAN - Also known as CD28LG2. Experimental evidence at protein level: Swiss-Prot protein existence level 1. (Microbial infection) Acts as a receptor for adenovirus subgroup B. From Homo sapiens (Human).
   1692..2369    +  CDS            mEos2: mEos2 is a photoconvertible green/yellow fluorescent protein published in 2009, derived from Lobophyllia hemprichii. It has moderate acid sensitivity.
   2442..2671    +  intron         chimeric intron: chimera between introns from adenovirus and immunoglobulin heavy chain genes
   2838..3300    +  misc_feature   IRES: internal ribosome entry site (IRES) of the encephalomyocarditis virus (EMCV)
   3333..3932    +  CDS            PuroR: puromycin N-acetyltransferase; pac from Streptomyces alboniger; confers resistance to puromycin
   3982..4047    +  CDS            dmpM (fragment): DMPM_STRAD - Protein inferred from homology: Swiss-Prot protein existence level 3. From Streptomyces alboniger.
   4074..4298    +  polyA_signal   bGH poly(A) signal: bovine growth hormone polyadenylation signal
   4302..4323    +  promoter       SV40 promoter (fragment): SV40 enhancer and early promoter
   4333..4384    +  polyA_signal   SV40 poly(A) signal (fragment): SV40 polyadenylation signal
   4448..4464    -  protein_bind   lac operator: The lac repressor binds to the lac operator to inhibit transcription in E. coli. This inhibition can be relieved by adding lactose or isopropyl-β-D-thiogalactopyranoside (IPTG). lac repressor encoded by lacI
   4472..4502    -  promoter       lac promoter: promoter for the E. coli lac operon
   4517..4538    -  protein_bind   CAP binding site: CAP binding activates transcription in the presence of cAMP. E. coli catabolite activator protein
   4551..4643    -  CDS            lacI (fragment): lac repressor; lacI; The lac repressor binds to the lac operator to inhibit transcription in E. coli. This inhibition can be relieved by adding lactose or isopropyl-β-D-thiogalactopyranoside (IPTG).
   4826..5414    -  rep_origin     ori: high-copy-number ColE1/pMB1/pBR322/pUC origin of replication
   5585..6445    -  CDS            AmpR: β-lactamase; bla; confers resistance to ampicillin, carbenicillin, and related antibiotics
   6446..6550    -  promoter       AmpR promoter: bla
   6609..6661    -  misc_feature   bom (fragment): basis of mobility region from pBR322
