[The description below was written by a language model from this plasmid's Addgene catalogue record and pLannotate feature annotations shown in this document.]
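Description:
pirespuro2-CD86-mEos2 is a 6.8 kb mammalian expression plasmid built on the pIRESpuro2 backbone and designed to produce human CD86 (B7-2) fused at its C terminus to the photoconvertible fluorescent protein mEos2. It is propagated in E. coli as a high-copy plasmid through a ColE1/pUC-type origin and selected with ampicillin via the β-lactamase gene. Short remnants of lac regulatory sequences, lacI, SV40 elements and the pBR322 bom region also appear in the annotation; these are backbone fragments rather than functional parts of the design.

Expression is driven by the human cytomegalovirus immediate early enhancer and promoter. The CD86 coding sequence lies directly downstream and is followed, after a short linker region, by mEos2. Beyond the fusion sits a chimeric adenovirus/immunoglobulin intron, then an EMCV internal ribosome entry site and the puromycin N-acetyltransferase gene, with a bovine growth hormone polyadenylation signal closing the unit. Because CD86-mEos2 and the puromycin marker are translated from a single bicistronic transcript, puromycin selection enriches for cells that also express the fusion protein, which is useful for deriving stable lines. The restriction sites used for cloning are not recorded.

mEos2 converts from green to a longer-wavelength emission on illumination, making it suitable for single-molecule localization microscopy. The associated publication concerns probing the stoichiometry of membrane proteins by this approach, so the plasmid serves to express a labelled membrane protein for such counting experiments; the record does not state CD86's specific role in that analysis.
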