Addgene plasmid #98284: pirespuro2-CD86-mEos2
Purpose: mammalian expression of CD86-mEos2
Depositing lab: Mike Heilemann. Depositing organization: Goethe-Universitaet Frankfurt am Main. Publication: One, two or three? Probing the stoichiometry of membrane proteins by single-molecule localization microscopy. Fricke F, Beaudouin J, Eils R, Heilemann M. Sci Rep. 2015 Sep 11;5:14072. doi: 10.1038/srep14072. PubMed 26358640.
Backbone
  Vector backbone: pIRESpuro2
  Vector type: Mammalian Expression
Growth in bacteria
  Bacterial resistance: Ampicillin, 100 μg/mL
  Growth temperature: 37°C
  Growth strain: DH5alpha
  Copy number: High Copy
Gene/Insert
  Gene/Insert name: CD86
  Species: H. sapiens (human)
  Entrez Gene: CD86 (a.k.a. B7-2, B7.2, B70, CD28LG2, LAB72)
  Promoter: CMV
  Tag / fusion protein: mEos2 (C terminal on insert)
  Cloning method: Restriction Enzyme; 5′ cloning site unknown (unknown if destroyed); 3′ cloning site unknown (unknown if destroyed)
  Sequencing primers: 5′ CMV-F
Terms and licenses: Academic/Nonprofit Terms; Industry Terms: Not Available to Industry
How to cite: pirespuro2-CD86-mEos2 was a gift from Mike Heilemann (Addgene plasmid # 98284 ; http://n2t.net/addgene:98284 ; RRID:Addgene_98284)
